Addgene plasmid #74049: pMIG-hNFATc1/bC
Purpose: retroviral expression plasmid for human NFATc1/bC
Depositing lab: Ria Baumgrass. Depositing organization: Deutsches Rheuma-Forschungszentrum Berlin (DRFZ). Publication: Identification of Novel Nuclear Factor of Activated T Cells (NFAT)-Associated Proteins in T cells. Gabriel CH, Gross F, Karl M, Stephanowitz H, Hennig AF, Weber M, Gryzik S, Bachmann I, Hecklau K, Wienands J, Schuchhardt J, Herzel H, Radbruch A, Krause E, Baumgrass R. J Biol Chem. 2016 Sep 16. pii: jbc.M116.739326. 10.1074/jbc.M116.739326 PubMed 27637333.
Backbone
  Vector backbone: pMSCV-IRES-GFP (pMIG)
  Backbone size w/o insert (bp): 6700
  Total vector size (bp): 9414
  Vector type: Mammalian Expression, Retroviral
  Selectable markers: GFP
Growth in bacteria
  Bacterial resistance: Ampicillin, 100 μg/mL
  Growth temperature: 37°C
  Growth strain: NEB Stable
  Copy number: Unknown
Gene/Insert
  Gene/Insert name: human NFATc1, isoform beta-C (alt name: NFAT2)
  Species: H. sapiens (human)
  Insert size (bp): 2900
  GenBank ID: NM_172387 ID: 4772
  Entrez Gene: NFATC1 (a.k.a. NF-ATC, NF-ATc1.2, NFAT2, NFATc)
  Promoter: pMSCV-LTRs
  Tag / fusion protein: no tag
  Cloning method: Restriction Enzyme; 5′ cloning site swaI (not destroyed); 3′ cloning site Sgf1 (not destroyed)
  Sequencing primers: 5′ CGTTCGACCCCGCCTCGATCC; 3′ AGCTTGATATCGAATTCCG
Resource information
  A portion of this plasmid was derived from a plasmid made by: sequence synthesis by company
Terms and licenses: Academic/Nonprofit Terms; Industry Terms: Not Available to Industry
How to cite: pMIG-hNFATc1/bC was a gift from Ria Baumgrass (Addgene plasmid # 74049 ; http://n2t.net/addgene:74049 ; RRID:Addgene_74049)
