[The description below was written by a language model from this plasmid's Addgene catalogue record and pLannotate feature annotations shown in this document.]
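Description:
pMIG-hNFATc1/bC is a gammaretroviral expression plasmid built on the pMSCV-IRES-GFP (pMIG) backbone, about 9.4 kb in total, for delivering untagged human NFATc1 (NFAT2), isoform beta-C, into mammalian cells. In bacteria it is maintained through a high-copy ColE1/pUC-type origin and selected with ampicillin via the β-lactamase gene and its own promoter. The remaining backbone annotations (partial lacI, lacZα, rop, bom, tetracycline-resistance and env sequences, plus lac promoter/operator elements) are non-functional remnants of earlier cloning vectors.

The retroviral cassette is flanked by murine embryonic stem cell virus 5' and 3' long terminal repeats. Downstream of the 5' LTR lie the Ψ packaging signal and a truncated gag segment lacking its start codon, which together promote efficient encapsidation of the genomic RNA when the plasmid is introduced into a packaging cell line that supplies gag-pol and env in trans. The 5' LTR also serves as the promoter, driving a single bicistronic transcript. The NFATC1 coding sequence, roughly 2.7 kb as annotated and derived from commercially synthesised DNA, was inserted between SwaI and SgfI sites that remain intact. It is followed by an EMCV internal ribosome entry site and EGFP. Because EGFP is translated from the same mRNA as NFATc1, green fluorescence marks transduced cells and allows them to be identified or sorted; there is no drug-selection marker for mammalian cells.

The construct is intended for stable retroviral expression of this NFATc1 isoform, a transcription factor involved in inducible cytokine gene expression in T cells. It was deposited in connection with work identifying NFAT-associated proteins in T cells.
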