Features (pLannotate 1.2.2; 21 found; start..end, strand, type, name):
     43..560     +  LTR            5' LTR: 5' long terminal repeat from murine embryonic stem cell virus
    624..965     +  misc_feature   MESV Ψ: packaging signal of murine embryonic stem cell virus
   1032..1448    +  CDS            gag (truncated): truncated Moloney murine leukemia virus (MMLV) gag gene lacking the start codon
   1560..4274    +  CDS            NFATC1: NFAC1_HUMAN - Also known as NFAT2, NFATC. Experimental evidence at protein level: Swiss-Prot protein existence level 1. Plays a role in the inducible expression of cytokine genes in T-cells, especially in the induction of the IL-2 or IL-4 gene transcription. Also controls gene expression in embryonic cardiac cells. Could regulate not only the activation and proliferation but also the differentiation and programmed death of T-lymphocytes as well as lymphoid and non-lymphoid cells (PubMed:10358178). Required for osteoclastogenesis and regulates many genes important for osteoclast differentiation
   4307..4345    -  misc_feature   MCS (fragment): pBluescript multiple cloning site
   4447..4909    +  misc_feature   IRES: internal ribosome entry site (IRES) of the encephalomyocarditis virus (EMCV)
   4923..5639    +  CDS            EGFP: EGFP is a basic (constitutively fluorescent) green fluorescent protein published in 1996, derived from Aequorea victoria. It is reported to be a rapidly-maturing weak dimer with moderate acid sensitivity.
   5643..5666    -  misc_feature   MCS (fragment): pBluescript multiple cloning site
   5733..6248    +  LTR            3' LTR: 3' long terminal repeat from murine embryonic stem cell virus
   6441..6457    -  protein_bind   lac operator: The lac repressor binds to the lac operator to inhibit transcription in E. coli. This inhibition can be relieved by adding lactose or isopropyl-β-D-thiogalactopyranoside (IPTG). lac repressor encoded by lacI
   6465..6495    -  promoter       lac promoter: promoter for the E. coli lac operon
   6510..6531    -  protein_bind   CAP binding site: CAP binding activates transcription in the presence of cAMP. E. coli catabolite activator protein
   6544..6636    -  CDS            lacI (fragment): lac repressor; lacI; The lac repressor binds to the lac operator to inhibit transcription in E. coli. This inhibition can be relieved by adding lactose or isopropyl-β-D-thiogalactopyranoside (IPTG).
   6819..7407    -  rep_origin     ori: high-copy-number ColE1/pMB1/pBR322/pUC origin of replication
   7578..8438    -  CDS            AmpR: β-lactamase; bla; confers resistance to ampicillin, carbenicillin, and related antibiotics
   8439..8543    -  promoter       AmpR promoter: bla
   8638..8673    +  CDS            rop (fragment): Rop protein, which maintains plasmids at low copy number; rop
   8775..8874    +  misc_feature   bom (fragment): basis of mobility region from pBR322
   8880..9034    -  CDS            lacZα (fragment): LacZα fragment of β-galactosidase; lacZ fragment
   9042..9317    -  CDS            TcR (fragment): tetracycline efflux protein; tet; confers resistance to tetracycline
   9315..1       +  CDS            env (fragment) (across the origin): murine leukemia virus gPr80 envelope polyprotein precursor; env; proteolytically cleaved into gp70SU and p15TM subunits
>Addgene plasmid #74049 | pMIG-hNFATc1/bC | depositor full sequence | sequence record 142267 | pMIG-hNFATc1/bC sequence 9414 bps
GATAAAATAAAAGATTTTATTTAGTCTCCAGAAAAAGGGGGGAATGAAAGACCCCACCTGTAGGTTTGGC
AAGCTAGCTTAAGTAACGCCATTTTGCAAGGCATGGAAAATACATAACTGAGAATAGAGAAGTTCAGATC
AAGGTTAGGAACAGAGAGACAGCAGAATATGGGCCAAACAGGATATCTGTGGTAAGCAGTTCCTGCCCCG
GCTCAGGGCCAAGAACAGATGGTCCCCAGATGCGGTCCCGCCCTCAGCAGTTTCTAGAGAACCATCAGAT
GTTTCCAGGGTGCCCCAAGGACCTGAAAATGACCCTGTGCCTTATTTGAACTAACCAATCAGTTCGCTTC
TCGCTTCTGTTCGCGCGCTTCTGCTCCCCGAGCTCAATAAAAGAGCCCACAACCCCTCACTCGGCGCGCC
AGTCCTCCGATAGACTGCGTCGCCCGGGTACCCGTATTCCCAATAAAGCCTCTTGCTGTTTGCATCCGAA
TCGTGGACTCGCTGATCCTTGGGAGGGTCTCCTCAGATTGATTGACTGCCCACCTCGGGGGTCTTTCATT
TGGAGGTTCCACCGAGATTTGGAGACCCCTGCCTAGGGACCACCGACCCCCCCGCCGGGAGGTAAGCTGG
CCAGCGGTCGTTTCGTGTCTGTCTCTGTCTTTGTGCGTGTTTGTGCCGGCATCTAATGTTTGCGCCTGCG
TCTGTACTAGTTAGCTAACTAGCTCTGTATCTGGCGGACCCGTGGTGGAACTGACGAGTTCTGAACACCC
GGCCGCAACCCTGGGAGACGTCCCAGGGACTTTGGGGGCCGTTTTTGTGGCCCGACCTGAGGAAGGGAGT
CGATGTGGAATCCGACCCCGTCAGGATATGTGGTTCTGGTAGGAGACGAGAACCTAAAACAGTTCCCGCC
TCCGTCTGAATTTTTGCTTTCGGTTTGGAACCGAAGCCGCGCGTCTTGTCTGCTGCAGCGCTGCAGCATC
GTTCTGTGTTGTCTCTGTCTGACTGTGTTTCTGTATTTGTCTGAAAATTAGGGCCAGACTGTTACCACTC
CCTTAAGTTTGACCTTAGGTCACTGGAAAGATGTCGAGCGGATCGCTCACAACCAGTCGGTAGATGTCAA
GAAGAGACGTTGGGTTACCTTCTGCTCTGCAGAATGGCCAACCTTTAACGTCGGATGGCCGCGAGACGGC
ACCTTTAACCGAGACCTCATCACCCAGGTTAAGATCAAGGTCTTTTCACCTGGCCCGCATGGACACCCAG
ACCAGGTCCCCTACATCGTGACCTGGGAAGCCTTGGCTTTTGACCCCCCTCCCTGGGTCAAGCCCTTTGT
ACACCCTAAGCCTCCGCCTCCTCTTCCTCCATCCGCCCCGTCTCTCCCCCTTGAACCTCCTCGTTCGACC
CCGCCTCGATCCTCCCTTTATCCAGCCCTCACTCCTTCTCTAGGCGCCGGAATTAGATCTGCGGCCGCGG
ATTTAAATCCCACCATGACGGGGCTGGAGGACCAGGAGTTCGACTTCGAGTTCCTCTTCGAGTTTAACCA
GCGCGACGAGGGCGCCGCCGCGGCCGCCCCAGAACACTATGGCTATGCATCCTCCAACGTCAGCCCCGCC
CTGCCGCTCCCCACGGCGCACTCCACCCTGCCGGCCCCGTGCCACAACCTTCAGACCTCCACACCGGGCA
TCATCCCGCCGGCGGATCACCCCTCGGGGTACGGAGCAGCTTTGGACGGTGGGCCCGCGGGCTACTTCCT
CTCCTCCGGCCACACCAGGCCTGATGGGGCCCCTGCCCTGGAGAGTCCTCGCATCGAGATAACCTCGTGC
TTGGGCCTGTACCACAACAATAACCAGTTTTTCCACGATGTGGAGGTGGAAGACGTCCTCCCTAGCTCCA
AACGGTCCCCCTCCACGGCCACGCTGAGTCTGCCCAGCCTGGAGGCCTACAGAGACCCCTCGTGCCTGAG
CCCGGCCAGCAGCCTGTCCTCCCGGAGCTGCAACTCAGAGGCCTCCTCCTACGAGTCCAACTACTCGTAC
CCGTACGCGTCCCCCCAGACGTCGCCATGGCAGTCTCCCTGCGTGTCTCCCAAGACCACGGACCCCGAGG
AGGGCTTTCCCCGCGGGCTGGGGGCCTGCACACTGCTGGGTTCCCCGCGGCACTCCCCCTCCACCTCGCC
CCGCGCCAGCGTCACTGAGGAGAGCTGGCTGGGTGCCCGCTCCTCCAGACCCGCGTCCCCTTGCAACAAG
AGGAAGTACAGCCTCAACGGCCGGCAGCCGCCCTACTCACCCCACCACTCGCCCACGCCGTCCCCGCACG
GCTCCCCGCGGGTCAGCGTGACCGACGACTCGTGGTTGGGCAACACCACCCAGTACACCAGCTCGGCCAT
CGTGGCCGCCATCAACGCGCTGACCACCGACAGCAGCCTGGACCTGGGAGATGGCGTCCCTGTCAAGTCC
CGCAAGACCACCCTGGAGCAGCCGCCCTCAGTGGCGCTCAAGGTGGAGCCCGTCGGGGAGGACCTGGGCA
GCCCCCCGCCCCCGGCCGACTTCGCGCCCGAAGACTACTCCTCTTTCCAGCACATCAGGAAGGGCGGCTT
CTGCGACCAGTACCTGGCGGTGCCGCAGCACCCCTACCAGTGGGCGAAGCCCAAGCCCCTGTCCCCTACG
TCCTACATGAGCCCGACCCTGCCCGCCCTGGACTGGCAGCTGCCGTCCCACTCAGGCCCGTATGAGCTTC
GGATTGAGGTGCAGCCCAAGTCCCACCACCGAGCCCACTACGAGACGGAGGGCAGCCGGGGGGCCGTGAA
GGCGTCGGCCGGAGGACACCCCATCGTGCAGCTGCATGGCTACTTGGAGAATGAGCCGCTGATGCTGCAG
CTTTTCATTGGGACGGCGGACGACCGCCTGCTGCGCCCGCACGCCTTCTACCAGGTGCACCGCATCACAG
GGAAGACCGTGTCCACCACCAGCCACGAGGCCATCCTCTCCAACACCAAAGTCCTGGAGATCCCACTCCT
GCCGGAGAACAGCATGCGAGCCGTCATTGACTGTGCCGGAATCCTGAAACTCAGAAACTCCGACATTGAA
CTTCGGAAAGGAGAGACGGACATCGGGAGGAAGAACACACGGGTACGGCTGGTGTTCCGCGTTCACGTCC
CGCAACCCAGCGGCCGCACGCTGTCCCTGCAGGTGGCCTCCAACCCCATCGAATGCTCCCAGCGCTCAGC
TCAGGAGCTGCCTCTGGTGGAGAAGCAGAGCACGGACAGCTATCCGGTCGTGGGCGGGAAGAAGATGGTC
CTGTCTGGCCACAACTTCCTGCAGGACTCCAAGGTCATTTTCGTGGAGAAAGCCCCAGATGGCCACCATG
TCTGGGAGATGGAAGCGAAAACTGACCGGGACCTGTGCAAGCCGAATTCTCTGGTGGTTGAGATCCCGCC
ATTTCGGAATCAGAGGATAACCAGCCCCGTTCACGTCAGTTTCTACGTCTGCAACGGGAAGAGAAAGCGA
AGCCAGTACCAGCGTTTCACCTACCTTCCCGCCAACGTTCCAATTATAAAAACAGAACCCACTGATGATT
ATGAGCCTGCTCCAACCTGTGGACCGGTGAGCCAGGGGTTAAGTCCTCTCCCAAGACCATACTACAGCCA
GCAGCTCGCGATGCCACCCGACCCCAGCTCCTGCCTCGTGGCCGGCTTCCCGCCCTGTCCGCAGAGAAGC
ACCCTGATGCCAGCGGCCCCTGGCGTGAGCCCCAAGCTCCACGACCTTTCTCCCGCTGCCTACACCAAGG
GCGTTGCCAGCCCGGGCCACTGTCACCTCGGACTCCCGCAGCCGGCCGGAGAGGCCCCCGCCGTCCAGGA
CGTGCCCAGGCCAGTGGCCACGCACCCCGGCTCGCCCGGGCAGCCACCCCCGGCCCTGCTGCCACAGCAG
GTGAGTGCGCCTCCAAGCAGTAGCTGCCCCCCTGGTCTCGAACACTCGCTCTGCCCCAGCAGCCCCTCTC
CTCCACTCCCGCCTGCCACCCAAGAGCCGACCTGCCTGCAGCCCTGCAGCCCAGCGTGCCCGCCCGCCAC
GGGCCGCCCGCAGCACCTGCCGTCCACGGTCCGCAGGGACGAGTCTCCGACTGCCGGGCCACGGCTGCTG
CCAGAGGTGCATGAGGACGGTAGTCCTAATTTGGCCCCTATTCCTGTAACGGTCAAGCGAGAGCCTGAAG
AGTTGGACCAGTTGTACCTGGATGACGTAAATGAAATAATACGAAATGACCTCTCCAGCACGAGCACCCA
CTCCTAGGCGATCGCTTATAAGCGGCCGCGTCGAGGTCGAGGTCGACGGTATCGATAAGCTTGATATCGA
ATTCCGCCCCCCCCCCTAACGTTACTGGCCGAAGCCGCTTGGAATAAGGCCGGTGTGCGTTTGTCTATAT
GTTATTTTCCACCATATTGCCGTCTTTTGGCAATGTGAGGGCCCGGAAACCTGGCCCTGTCTTCTTGACG
AGCATTCCTAGGGGTCTTTCCCCTCTCGCCAAAGGAATGCAAGGTCTGTTGAATGTCGTGAAGGAAGCAG
TTCCTCTGGAAGCTTCTTGAAGACAAACAACGTCTGTAGCGACCCTTTGCAGGCAGCGGAACCCCCCACC
TGGCGACAGGTGCCTCTGCGGCCAAAAGCCACGTGTATAAGATACACCTGCAAAGGCGGCACAACCCCAG
TGCCACGTTGTGAGTTGGATAGTTGTGGAAAGAGTCAAATGGCTCTCCTCAAGCGTATTCAACAAGGGGC
TGAAGGATGCCCAGAAGGTACCCCATTGTATGGGATCTGATCTGGGGCCTCGGTGCACATGCTTTACATG
TGTTTAGTCGAGGTTAAAAAAACGTCTAGGCCCCCCGAACCACGGGGACGTGGTTTTCCTTTGAAAAACA
CGATGATAATATGGCCACAACCATGGTGAGCAAGGGCGAGGAGCTGTTCACCGGGGTGGTGCCCATCCTG
GTCGAGCTGGACGGCGACGTAAACGGCCACAAGTTCAGCGTGTCTGGCGAGGGCGAGGGCGATGCCACCT
ACGGCAAGCTGACCCTGAAGTTCATCTGCACCACCGGCAAGCTGCCCGTGCCCTGGCCCACCCTCGTGAC
CACCCTGACCTACGGCGTGCAGTGCTTCAGCCGCTACCCCGACCACATGAAGCAGCACGACTTCTTCAAG
TCCGCCATGCCCGAAGGCTACGTCCAGGAGCGCACCATCTTCTTCAAGGACGACGGCAACTACAAGACCC
GCGCCGAGGTGAAGTTCGAGGGCGACACCCTGGTGAACCGCATCGAGCTGAAGGGCATCGACTTCAAGGA
GGACGGCAACATCCTGGGGCACAAGCTGGAGTACAACTACAACAGCCACAACGTCTATATCATGGCCGAC
AAGCAGAAGAACGGCATCAAGGTGAACTTCAAGATCCGCCACAACATCGAGGACGGCAGCGTGCAGCTCG
CCGACCACTACCAGCAGAACACCCCCATCGGCGACGGCCCCGTGCTGCTGCCCGACAACCACTACCTGAG
CACCCAGTCCGCCCTGAGCAAAGACCCCAACGAGAAGCGCGATCACATGGTCCTGCTGGAGTTCGTGACC
GCCGCCGGGATCACTCTCGGCATGGACGAGCTGTACAAGTAAGAATTCCTGCAGCCCGGGGGATCCGTCG
ACCTGCAGCCAAGCTTATCGATAAAATAAAAGATTTTATTTAGTCTCCAGAAAAAGGGGGGAATGAAAGA
CCCCACCTGTAGGTTTGGCAAGCTAGCTTAATTAACGCCATTTTGCAAGGCATGGAAAATACATAACTGA
GAATAGAGAAGTTCAGATCAAGGTTAGGAACAGAGAGACAGCAGAATATGGGCCAAACAGGATATCTGTG
GTAAGCAGTTCCTGCCCCGGCTCAGGGCCAAGAACAGATGGTCCCCAGATGCGGTCCCGCCCTCAGCAGT
TTCTAGAGAACCATCAGATGTTTCCAGGGTGCCCCAAGGACCTGAAAATGACCCTGTGCCTTATTTGAAC
TAACCAATCAGTTCGCTTCTCGCTTCTGTTCGCGCGCTTCTGCTCCCCGAGCTCAATAAAAGAGCCCACA
ACCCCTCACTCGGCGCGCCAGTCCTCCGATAGACTGCGTCGCCCGGGTACCCGTGTATCCAATAAACCCT
CTTGCAGTTGCATCCGACTTGTGGTCTCGCTGTTCCTTGGGAGGGTCTCCTCTGAGTGATTGACTACCCG
TCAGCGGGGGTCTTTCATGGGTAACAGTTTCTTGAAGTTGGAGAACAACATTCTGAGGGTAGGAGTCGAA
TATTAAGTAATCCTGACTCAATTAGCCACTGTTTTGAATCCACATACTCCAATACTCCTGAAATAGTTCA
TTATGGACAGCGCAGAAGAGCTGGGGAGAATTAATTCGTAATCATGGTCATAGCTGTTTCCTGTGTGAAA
TTGTTATCCGCTCACAATTCCACACAACATACGAGCCGGAAGCATAAAGTGTAAAGCCTGGGGTGCCTAA
TGAGTGAGCTAACTCACATTAATTGCGTTGCGCTCACTGCCCGCTTTCCAGTCGGGAAACCTGTCGTGCC
AGCTGCATTAATGAATCGGCCAACGCGCGGGGAGAGGCGGTTTGCGTATTGGGCGCTCTTCCGCTTCCTC
GCTCACTGACTCGCTGCGCTCGGTCGTTCGGCTGCGGCGAGCGGTATCAGCTCACTCAAAGGCGGTAATA
CGGTTATCCACAGAATCAGGGGATAACGCAGGAAAGAACATGTGAGCAAAAGGCCAGCAAAAGGCCAGGA
ACCGTAAAAAGGCCGCGTTGCTGGCGTTTTTCCATAGGCTCCGCCCCCCTGACGAGCATCACAAAAATCG
ACGCTCAAGTCAGAGGTGGCGAAACCCGACAGGACTATAAAGATACCAGGCGTTTCCCCCTGGAAGCTCC
CTCGTGCGCTCTCCTGTTCCGACCCTGCCGCTTACCGGATACCTGTCCGCCTTTCTCCCTTCGGGAAGCG
TGGCGCTTTCTCATAGCTCACGCTGTAGGTATCTCAGTTCGGTGTAGGTCGTTCGCTCCAAGCTGGGCTG
TGTGCACGAACCCCCCGTTCAGCCCGACCGCTGCGCCTTATCCGGTAACTATCGTCTTGAGTCCAACCCG
GTAAGACACGACTTATCGCCACTGGCAGCAGCCACTGGTAACAGGATTAGCAGAGCGAGGTATGTAGGCG
GTGCTACAGAGTTCTTGAAGTGGTGGCCTAACTACGGCTACACTAGAAGGACAGTATTTGGTATCTGCGC
TCTGCTGAAGCCAGTTACCTTCGGAAAAAGAGTTGGTAGCTCTTGATCCGGCAAACAAACCACCGCTGGT
AGCGGTGGTTTTTTTGTTTGCAAGCAGCAGATTACGCGCAGAAAAAAAGGATCTCAAGAAGATCCTTTGA
TCTTTTCTACGGGGTCTGACGCTCAGTGGAACGAAAACTCACGTTAAGGGATTTTGGTCATGAGATTATC
AAAAAGGATCTTCACCTAGATCCTTTTAAATTAAAAATGAAGTTTTAAATCAATCTAAAGTATATATGAG
TAAACTTGGTCTGACAGTTACCAATGCTTAATCAGTGAGGCACCTATCTCAGCGATCTGTCTATTTCGTT
CATCCATAGTTGCCTGACTCCCCGTCGTGTAGATAACTACGATACGGGAGGGCTTACCATCTGGCCCCAG
TGCTGCAATGATACCGCGAGACCCACGCTCACCGGCTCCAGATTTATCAGCAATAAACCAGCCAGCCGGA
AGGGCCGAGCGCAGAAGTGGTCCTGCAACTTTATCCGCCTCCATCCAGTCTATTAATTGTTGCCGGGAAG
CTAGAGTAAGTAGTTCGCCAGTTAATAGTTTGCGCAACGTTGTTGCCATTGCTACAGGCATCGTGGTGTC
ACGCTCGTCGTTTGGTATGGCTTCATTCAGCTCCGGTTCCCAACGATCAAGGCGAGTTACATGATCCCCC
ATGTTGTGCAAAAAAGCGGTTAGCTCCTTCGGTCCTCCGATCGTTGTCAGAAGTAAGTTGGCCGCAGTGT
TATCACTCATGGTTATGGCAGCACTGCATAATTCTCTTACTGTCATGCCATCCGTAAGATGCTTTTCTGT
GACTGGTGAGTACTCAACCAAGTCATTCTGAGAATAGTGTATGCGGCGACCGAGTTGCTCTTGCCCGGCG
TCAATACGGGATAATACCGCGCCACATAGCAGAACTTTAAAAGTGCTCATCATTGGAAAACGTTCTTCGG
GGCGAAAACTCTCAAGGATCTTACCGCTGTTGAGATCCAGTTCGATGTAACCCACTCGTGCACCCAACTG
ATCTTCAGCATCTTTTACTTTCACCAGCGTTTCTGGGTGAGCAAAAACAGGAAGGCAAAATGCCGCAAAA
AAGGGAATAAGGGCGACACGGAAATGTTGAATACTCATACTCTTCCTTTTTCAATATTATTGAAGCATTT
ATCAGGGTTATTGTCTCATGAGCGGATACATATTTGAATGTATTTAGAAAAATAAACAAATAGGGGTTCC
GCGCACATTTCCCCGAAAAGTGCCACCTGACGTCTAAGAAACCATTATTATCATGACATTAACCTATAAA
AATAGGCGTATCACGAGGCCCTTTCGTCTCGCGCGTTTCGGTGATGACGGTGAAAACCTCTGACACATGC
AGCTCCCGGAGACGGTCACAGCTTGTCTGTAAGCGGATGCCGGGAGCAGACAAGCCCGTCAGGGCGCGTC
AGCGGGTGTTGGCGGGTGTCGGGGCTGGCTTAACTATGCGGCATCAGAGCAGATTGTACTGAGAGTGCAC
CATATGCGGTGTGAAATACCGCACAGATGCGTAAGGAGAAAATACCGCATCAGGCGCCATTCGCCATTCA
GGCTGCGCAACTGTTGGGAAGGGCGATCGGTGCGGGCCTCTTCGCTATTACGCCAGCTGGCGAAAGGGGG
ATGTGCTGCAAGGCGATTAAGTTGGGTAACGCCAGGGTTTTCCCAGTCACGACGTTGTAAAACGACGGCC
AGTGCCAAGCTCGCTCTCCCTTATGCGACTCCTGCATTAGGAAGCAGCCCAGTAGTAGGTTGAGGCCGTT
GAGCACCGCCGCCGCAAGGAATGGTGCATGCAAGGAGATGGCGCCCAACAGTCCCCCGGCCACGGGGCCT
GCCACCATACCCACGCCGAAACAAGCGCTCATGAGCCCGAAGTGGCGAGCCCGATCTTCCCCATCGGTGA
TGTCGGCGATATAGGCGCCAGCAACCGCACCTGTGGCGCCGGTGATGCCGGCCACGATGCGTCCGGCGTA
GAGGATCGATTAGTCCAATTTGTTAAAGACAGGATATCAGTGGTCCAGGCTCTAGTTTTGACTCAACAAT
ATCACCAGCTGAAGCCTATAGAGTACGAGCCATA
