>Addgene plasmid #74049 | pMIG-hNFATc1/bC | addgene partial sequence | sequence record 148416 | pBABE5 5'-CTTTATCCAGCCCTCAC-3'
ATCCCACCATGACGGGGCTGGAGGACCAGGAGTTCGACTTCGAGTTCCTCTTCGAGTTTAACCAGCGCGA
CGAGGGCGCCGCCGCGGCCGCCCCAGAACACTATGGCTATGCATCCTCCAACGTCAGCCCCGCCCTGCCG
CTCCCCACGGCGCACTCCACCCTGCCGGCCCCGTGCCACAACCTTCAGACCTCCACACCGGGCATCATCC
CGCCGGCGGATCACCCCTCGGGGTACGGAGCAGCTTTGGACGGTGGGCCCGCGGGCTACTTCCTCTCCTC
CGGCCACACCAGGCCTGATGGGGCCCCTGCCCTGGAGAGTCCTCGCATCGAGATAACCTCGTGCTTGGGC
CTGTACCACAACAATAACCAGTTTTTCCACGATGTGGAGGTGGAAGACGTCCTCCCTAGCTCCAAACGGT
CCCCCTCCACGGCCACGCTGAGTCTGCCCAGCCTGGAGGCCTACAGAGACCCCTCGTGCCTGAGCCCGGC
CAGCAGCCTGTCCTCCCGGAGCTGCAACTCAGAGGCCTCCTCCTACGAGTCCAACTACTCGTACCCGTAC
GCGTCCCCCCAGACGTCGCCATGGCAGTCTCCCTGCGTGTCTCCCAAGACCACGGACCCCGAGGAGGGCT
TTCCCCGCGGGCTGGGGGCCTGCACACTGCTGGGTTCCCCGCGGCACTCCCCCTCCACCTCGCCCCGCGC
CAGCGTCACTGAG
