>Addgene plasmid #74049 | pMIG-hNFATc1/bC | addgene partial sequence | sequence record 148417 | IRES-R 5'-CCTCACATTGCCAAAAGACG-3'
GCCGCTTATAAGCGATCGCCTAGGAGTGGGTGCTCGTGCTGGAGAGGTCATTTCGTATTATTTCATTTAC
GTCATCCAGGTACAACTGGTCCAACTCTTCAGGCTCTCGCTTGACCGTTACAGGAATAGGGGCCAAATTA
GGACTACCGTCCTCATGCACCTCTGGCAGCAGCCGTGGCCCGGCAGTCGGAGACTCGTCCCTGCGGACCG
TGGACGGCAGGTGCTGCGGGCGGCCCGTGGCGGGCGGGCACGCTGGGCTGCAGGGCTGCAGGCAGGTCGG
CTCTTGGGTGGCAGGCGGGAGTGGAGGAGAGGGGCTGCTGGGGCAGA
